>Addgene plasmid #147388 | pAc5.1B-EGFP-CeAIN2_254-400-DmGW182_635-1384-M2WA-CIM1mut_R | depositor full sequence | sequence record 289835 | Full Sequence
CTTCAAGGAATTAATTCTATATTCTAAAAACACAAATGATACTTCTAAAAAAAATCATGAATGGCATCAA
CTCTGAATCAAATCTTTGCAGATGCACCTACTTCTCATTTCCACTGTCACATCATTTTTCCAGATCTCGC
TGCCTGTTATGTGGCCCACAAACCAAGACACGTTTTATGGCCATTAAAGCTGGCTGATCGTCGCCAAACA
CCAAATACATATCAATATGTACATTCGAGAAAGAAGCGATCAAAGAAGCGTCTTCGGGCGAGTAGGAGAA
TGCGGAGGAGAAGGAGAACGAGCTGATCTAGTATCTCTCCACAATCCAATGCCAACTGACCAACTGGCCA
TATTCGGAGCAATTTGAAGCCAATTTCCATCGCCTGGCGATCGCTCCATTCTTGGCTATATGTTTTTCAC
CGTTCCCGGGGCCATTTTCAAAGACTCGTCGGTAAGATAAGATTGTGTCACTCGCTGTCTCTCTTCATTT
GTCGAAGAATGCTGAGGAATTTCGCGATGACGTCGGCGAGTATTTTGAAGAATGAGAATAATTTGTATTT
ATACGAAAATCAGTTAGTGGAATTTTCTACAAAAACATGTTATCTATAGATAATTTTGTTGCAAAATATG
TTGACTATGACAAAGATTGTATGTATATACCTTTAATGTATTCTCATTTTCTTATGTATTTATAATGGCA
ATGATGATACTGATGATATTTTAAGATGATGCCAGACCACAGGCTGATTTCTGCGTCTTTTGCCGAACGC
AGTGCATGTGCGGTTGTTGTTTTTTGGAATAGTTTCAATTTTCGGACTGTCCGCTTTGATTTCAGTTTCT
TGGCTTATTCAAAAAGCAAAGTAAAGCCAAAAAAGCGAGATGGCAATACCAAATGCGGCAAAACGGTAGT
GGAAGGAAAGGGGTGCGGGGCAGCGGAAGGAAGGGTGGGGCGGGGCGTGGCGGGGTCTGTGGCTGGGCGC
GACGTCACCGACGTTGGAGCCACTCCTTTGACCATGTGTGCGTGTGTGTATTATTCGTGTCTCGCCACTC
GCCGGTTGTTTTTTTCTTTTTATCTCGCTCTCTCTAGCGCCATCTCGTACGCATGCTCAACGCACCGCAT
GTTGCCGTGTCCTTTATGCGTCATTTTGGCTCGAAATAGGCAATTATTTAAACAAAGATTAGTCAACGAA
AACGCTAAAATAAATAAGTCTACAATATGGTTACTTATTGCCATGTGTGTGCAGCCAACGATAGCAACAA
AAGCAACAACACAGTGGCTTTCCCTCTTTCACTTTTTGTTTGCAAGCGCGTGCGAGCAAGACGGCACGAC
CGGCAAACGCAATTACGCTGACAAAGAGCAGACGAAGTTTTGGCCGAAAAACATCAAGGCGCCTGATACG
AATGCATTTGCAATAACAATTGCGATATTTAATATTGTTTATGAAGCTGTTTGACTTCAAAACACACAAA
AAAAAAAATAAAACAAATTATTTGAAAGAGAATTAGGAATCGGACAGCTTATCGTTACGGGCTAACAGCA
CACCGAGACGAAATAGCTTACCTGACGTCACAGCCTCTGGAAGAACTGCCGCCAAGCAGAGAGAGAGAGA
AAAAGAGGGAGAGCAGCTTAGACCGCATGTGCTTGTGTGTGAGGCGTCTCTCTCTTCGTCTCCTGTTTGC
GCAAACGCATAGACTGCACTGAGAAAATCGATTACCTATTTTTTATGAATGAATATTTGCACTATTACTA
TTCAAAACTATTAAGATAGCAATCACATTCAATAGCCAAATACTATACCACCTGAGCGATGCAACGAAAT
GATCAATTTGAGCAAAAATGCTGCATATTTAGGACGGCATCATTATAGAAATGCTTCTTGCTGTGTACTT
TTCTCTCGTCTGGCAGCTGTTTCGCCGTTATTGTTAAAACCGGCTTAAGTTAGGTGTGTTTTCTACGACT
AGTGATGCCCCTACTAGAAGATGTGTGTTGCACAAATGTCCCTGAATAACCAATTTGAAGTGCAGATAGC
AGTAAACGTAAGCTAATATGAATATTATTTAACTGTAATGTTTTAATATCGCTGGACATTACTAATAAAC
CCACTATAAACACATGTACATATGTATGTTTTGGCATACAATGAGTAGTTGGGGAAAAAATGTGTAAAAG
CACCGTGACCATCACAGCATAAAGATAACCAGCTGAAGTATCGAATATGAGTAACCCCCAAATTGAATCA
CATGCCGCAACTGATAGGACCCATGGAAGTACACTCTTCATGGCGATATACAAGACACACACAAGCACGA
ACACCCAGTTGCGGAGGAAATTCTCCGTAAATGAAAACCCAATCGGCGAACAATTCATACCCATATATGG
TAAAAGTTTTGAACGCGACTTGAGAGCGGAGAGCATTGCGGCTGATAAGGTTTTAGCGCTAAGCGGGCTT
TATAAAACGGGCTGCGGGACCAGTTTTCATATCACTACCGTTTGAGTTCTTGTGCTGTGTGGATACTCCT
CCCGACACAAAGCCGCTCCATCAGCCAGCAGTCGTCTAATCCAGAGACCCCGGATCGGGGTACCAACATG
GTGAGCAAGGGCGAGGAGCTGTTCACCGGGGTGGTGCCCATCCTGGTCGAGCTGGACGGCGACGTAAACG
GCCACAAGTTCAGCGTGTCCGGCGAGGGCGAGGGCGATGCCACCTACGGCAAGCTGACCCTGAAGTTCAT
CTGCACCACCGGCAAGCTGCCCGTGCCCTGGCCCACCCTCGTGACCACCCTGACCTACGGCGTGCAGTGC
TTCAGCCGCTACCCCGACCACATGAAGCAGCACGACTTCTTCAAGTCCGCCATGCCCGAAGGCTACGTCC
AGGAGCGCACCATCTTCTTCAAGGACGACGGCAACTACAAGACCCGCGCCGAGGTGAAGTTCGAGGGCGA
CACCCTGGTGAACCGCATCGAGCTGAAGGGCATCGACTTCAAGGAGGACGGCAACATCCTGGGGCACAAG
CTGGAGTACAACTACAACAGCCACAACGTCTATATCATGGCCGACAAGCAGAAGAACGGCATCAAGGTGA
ACTTCAAGATCCGCCACAACATCGAGGACGGCAGCGTGCAGCTCGCCGACCACTACCAGCAGAACACCCC
CATCGGCGACGGCCCCGTGCTGCTGCCCGACAACCACTACCTGAGCACCCAGTCCGCCCTGAGCAAAGAC
CCCAACGAGAAGCGCGATCACATGGTCCTGCTGGAGTTCGTGACCGCCGCCGGGATCACTCTCGGCATGG
ACGAGCTGTACAAGCCAAGCTTAATGGATGATTATTCAATGTGGACTGATGAGAATGATGAAGACGCGAA
AAAGAAAAAATCGTTGAGAGATAAGGGATTGAGTGGATGGGGTGATGCTGATGTATCAAACAGTAAACCA
ATTCGCCGTTGGATTGTGCCAGAAGGCCAAGAAGAAGACTTTGAAACGGCAATGGAACGATGTCCAAGTC
ATTTGAAAAAGAAAGCATTGAATGAAGAAGCTCTTCGTCGACGTTTAACATCTGAAAATCCACAAATAGT
GGCACAAGCTCAACAACAAGCCGAAGAAGAGGCGAATGCTATGATGAGGATTGGACGAAGACCCATTGTT
CCCAGTGGATGGGGTGATATTCCATCTGAAATTAGTACTGACAAGTCAGAATTCGATCAAAGCTCGTCAC
GTGGTTGGGATGAAGGAAGTATAAGCGGTGGTGGAAGTTGCGGCCGCCATAATAACCTTATGAATAACAT
GGGAGGTACCGCTGTTACTGGAGGTAACAACAATACAAACATGACAGCTTTACAGGTGCAAAAGTATTTA
AATCAAGGGCAACATGGTGTCGCTGTTGGACCGCAAGCCGTTGGTAATTCTTCAGCAGTATCTGTCGGAT
TTGGTCAGAACACGTCTAACGCAGCAGTGGCAGGAGCAGCCTCTGCAAATATAGCAGCAAATACAAACAA
CCAACCGTCTGGTCAGCAAATTCGCATGCTAGGCCAGCAAATTCAGTTGGCCATTCATAGTGGTTTCATA
TCTAGTCAGATATTGACTCAACCGCTAACTCAAACAACCCTTAACCTTTTAAACCAACTTCTTAGCAATA
TTAAGCATCTCCAGGCTGCACAGCAATCCCTTACCCGCGGGGGAAATGTCAATCCAATGGCAGTGAATGT
GGCTATATCTAAATACAAGCAGCAAATCCAGAATTTACAGAACCAGATAAGTGCACAACAGGCTGTGTAT
GTAAAACAGCAAAATATGCAACCAACTTCACAACAACAACAGCCCCAACAACAGCAACTTCCTTCTGTTC
ATCTAAGTAACTCAGGCAACGACTATTTAAGAGGTCACGATGCAATAAATAATTTGCAAAGCAACTTTTC
TGAGCTCAATATTAATAAGCCAAGTGGATATCAAGGAGCGTCCAATCAAGCAGCAGCAGCAAATGCAGCA
AAGCTTCCAGTATTAGATAAGGAGATCAACTCTGACAGTACGGAATTTTCTCGTGCCCCAGGTGCAACGA
AACAAAATTTGACGGCCAACACAAGCAACATAAACTCTTTGGGTCTTCAAAACGATAGTACATGGTCAAC
TGGACGCAGTATTGGTGACGGTTGGCCTGATCCCTCATCTGATAACGAGAATAAAGACTGGTCTGTTGCT
CAGCCAACTTCAGCAGCAACTGCTTACACTGATCTGGTCCAAGAGTTTGAGCCAGGCAAGCCATGGAAGG
GTTCACAGATCAAAAGCATAGAAGATGATCCCAGCATTACACCAGGAAGCGTTGCTAGATCTCCATTGTC
TATTAATTCGACGCCAAAAGATGCTGACATATTTGCCAATACCGGTAAAAATTCACCGACTGATTTACCG
CCACTAAGTTTATCGTCGTCTACAGCAAGTTTTAATCCAAACCAAAATTATCCGAGTCACAGTGCATCTG
ACAATAGTCAACAATGTACCGCCACTTCGGAGCTTGCAACAAGCCCGCTAAATAAATCATCGTCTCGAGG
TCCCCCGCCAGGATTGACTGCCAATTCAAATAAATCTGCAAATAGTAATGCGTCAACGCCAACAACTATT
ACCGGAGGTGCGAATGGAGCATTACAGCCTCGAAGTGGCGGTGTTCAAACCACAAACACTAATGCGACAG
GTGGTAACACCACTGCGGGCTCCAGTTGGTTGCTTTTGAAAAATCTAACAGCACAGATTGATGGTCCTAC
TTTGCGTACACTGTGTATGCAGCATGGGCCCCTTGTCAGCTTTCACCCGTATTTGAACCAAGGAATTGCC
TTATGTAAATATACTACTCGTGAGGAGGCGAACAAGGCGCAAATGGCGTTAAACAACTGTGTCCTCGCCA
ACACCACAATATTTGCTGAATCTCCCAGCGAGAACGAGGTGCAAAGCATTATGCAGCACTTACCACAAAC
TCCTTCCTCTACAAGCTCTAGTGGAACTAGTGGTGGCAACGTCGGAGGCGTCGGCACTTCAGCCAATAAT
GCAAACAGTGGTTCTGCAGCTTGTCTGTCCGGAAACAATAGCGGCAACGGAAACGGCAGCGCGAGCGGCG
CCGGCAGCGGCAACAATGGCAACAGTAGCTGCAACAACAGTGCCGCCGGGGGGGGCAGCAGCAGCAACAA
CACGATTACCACTGTAGCAAATTCGAATCTTGTTGGTTCTAGTGGCTCTGTCTCAAATTCCTCTGGCGTT
ACTGCTAACTCTAGTACTGTTTCTGTAGTTAGTTGTACAGCGAGTGGGAATTCCATAAATGGGGCAGGTA
CTGCAAACAGTTCTGGTTCAAAGAGTAGTGCAAACAATTTAGCTAGCGGCCAGTCTAGCGCTTCTAACTT
AACTAATAGCACCAATTCAACATGGCGACAAACTAGCCAAAACCAAGCTCTTCAAAGTCAAAGCAGGCCA
TCAGGCAGAGAAGCTGACTTTGATTATATATCTCTCGTTTATTCCATTGTTGATGATTAATCTAGAGGGC
CCGCGGTTCGAAGGTAAGCCTATCCCTAACCCTCTCCTCGGTCTCGATTCTACGCGTACCGGTCATCATC
ACCATCACCATTGAGTTTAAACCCGCTGATCAGCCTCGACTGTGCCTTCTAAGGCCTGAGCTCGCTGATC
AGCCTCGATCGAGGATCCAGACATGATAAGATACATTGATGAGTTTGGACAAACCACAACTAGAATGCAG
TGAAAAAAATGCTTTATTTGTGAAATTTGTGATGCTATTGCTTTATTTGTAACCATTATAAGCTGCAATA
AACAAGTTAACAACAACAATTGCATTCATTTTATGTTTCAGGTTCAGGGGGAGGTGTGGGAGGTTTTTTA
AAGCAAGTAAAACCTCTACAAATGTGGTATGGCTGATTATGATCAGTCGACCGATGCCCTTGAGAGCCTT
CAACCCAGTCAGCTCCTTCCGGTGGGCGCGGGGCATGACTATCGTCGCCGCACTTATGACTGTCTTCTTT
ATCATGCAACTCGTAGGACAGGTGCCGGCAGCGCTCTGGGTCATTTTCGGCGAGGACCGCTTTCGCTGGA
GCGCGACGATGATCGGCCTGTCGCTTGCGGTATTCGGAATCTTGCACGCCCTCGCTCAAGCCTTCGTCAC
TGGTCCCGCCACCAAACGTTTCGGCGAGAAGCAGGCCATTATCGCCGGCATGGCGGCCGACGCGCTGGGC
TACGTCTTGCTGGCGTTCGCGACGCGAGGCTGGATGGCCTTCCCCATTATGATTCTTCTCGCTTCCGGCG
GCATCGGGATGCCCGCGTTGCAGGCCATGCTGTCCAGGCAGGTAGATGACGACCATCAGGGACAGCTTCA
AGGATCGCTCGCGGCTCTTACCAGCCAGCAAAAGGCCAGGAACCGTAAAAAGGCCGCGTTGCTGGCGTTT
TTCCATAGGCTCCGCCCCCCTGACGAGCATCACAAAAATCGACGCTCAAGTCAGAGGTGGCGAAACCCGA
CAGGACTATAAAGATACCAGGCGTTTCCCCCTGGAAGCTCCCTCGTGCGCTCTCCTGTTCCGACCCTGCC
GCTTACCGGATACCTGTCCGCCTTTCTCCCTTCGGGAAGCGTGGCGCTTTCTCAATGCTCACGCTGTAGG
TATCTCAGTTCGGTGTAGGTCGTTCGCTCCAAGCTGGGCTGTGTGCACGAACCCCCCGTTCAGCCCGACC
GCTGCGCCTTATCCGGTAACTATCGTCTTGAGTCCAACCCGGTAAGACACGACTTATCGCCACTGGCAGC
AGCCACTGGTAACAGGATTAGCAGAGCGAGGTATGTAGGCGGTGCTACAGAGTTCTTGAAGTGGTGGCCT
AACTACGGCTACACTAGAAGGACAGTATTTGGTATCTGCGCTCTGCTGAAGCCAGTTACCTTCGGAAAAA
GAGTTGGTAGCTCTTGATCCGGCAAACAAACCACCGCTGGTAGCGGTGGTTTTTTTGTTTGCAAGCAGCA
GATTACGCGCAGAAAAAAAGGATCTCAAGAAGATCCTTTGATCTTTTCTACGGGGTCTGACGCTCAGTGG
AACGAAAACTCACGTTAAGGGATTTTGGTCATGAGATTATCAAAAAGGATCTTCACCTAGATCCTTTTAA
ATTAAAAATGAAGTTTTAAATCAATCTAAAGTATATATGAGTAAACTTGGTCTGACAGTTACCAATGCTT
AATCAGTGAGGCACCTATCTCAGCGATCTGTCTATTTCGTTCATCCATAGTTGCCTGACTCCCCGTCGTG
TAGATAACTACGATACGGGAGGGCTTACCATCTGGCCCCAGTGCTGCAATGATACCGCGAGACCCACGCT
CACCGGCTCCAGATTTATCAGCAATAAACCAGCCAGCCGGAAGGGCCGAGCGCAGAAGTGGTCCTGCAAC
TTTATCCGCCTCCATCCAGTCTATTAATTGTTGCCGGGAAGCTAGAGTAAGTAGTTCGCCAGTTAATAGT
TTGCGCAACGTTGTTGCCATTGCTGCAGGCATCGTGGTGTCACGCTCGTCGTTTGGTATGGCTTCATTCA
GCTCCGGTTCCCAACGATCAAGGCGAGTTACATGATCCCCCATGTTGTGCAAAAAAGCGGTTAGCTCCTT
CGGTCCTCCGATCGTTGTCAGAAGTAAGTTGGCCGCAGTGTTATCACTCATGGTTATGGCAGCACTGCAT
AATTCTCTTACTGTCATGCCATCCGTAAGATGCTTTTCTGTGACTGGTGAGTACTCAACCAAGTCATTCT
GAGAATAGTGTATGCGGCGACCGAGTTGCTCTTGCCCGGCGTCAACACGGGATAATACCGCGCCACATAG
CAGAACTTTAAAAGTGCTCATCATTGGAAAACGTTCTTCGGGGCGAAAACTCTCAAGGATCTTACCGCTG
TTGAGATCCAGTTCGATGTAACCCACTCGTGCACCCAACTGATCTTCAGCATCTTTTACTTTCACCAGCG
TTTCTGGGTGAGCAAAAACAGGAAGGCAAAATGCCGCAAAAAAGGGAATAAGGGCGACACGGAAATGTTG
AATACTCATACTCTTCCTTTTTCAATATTATTGAAGCATTTATCAGGGTTATTGTCTCATGAGCGGATAC
ATATTTGAATGTATTTAGAAAAATAAACAAATAGGGGTTCCGCGCACATTTCCCCGAAAAGTGCCACCTG
ACGTCTAAGAAACCATTATTATCATGACATTAACCTATAAAAATAGGCGTATCACGAGGCCCTTTCGT
Features (pLannotate 1.2.2; 10 found; start..end, strand, type, name):
     56..2568    +  promoter       Ac5 promoter: Drosophila melanogaster actin 5C promoter
   2588..3304    +  CDS            EGFP: EGFP is a basic (constitutively fluorescent) green fluorescent protein published in 1996, derived from Aequorea victoria. It is reported to be a rapidly-maturing weak dimer with moderate acid sensitivity.
   3728..6007    +  CDS            gw (fragment): GAWKY_DROME - Also known as GW182 From Drosophila melanogaster (Fruit fly).
   6033..6074    +  CDS            V5 tag: epitope tag from simian virus 5
   6174..6308    -  polyA_signal   SV40 poly(A) signal: SV40 polyadenylation signal
   6331..6415    -  CDS            large T antigen (fragment): large T antigen from SV40 (simian virus 40)
   6416..6886    +  CDS            TcR (fragment): tetracycline efflux protein; tet; confers resistance to tetracycline
   6930..7518    -  rep_origin     ori: high-copy-number ColE1/pMB1/pBR322/pUC origin of replication
   7689..8549    -  CDS            AmpR: β-lactamase; bla; confers resistance to ampicillin, carbenicillin, and related antibiotics
   8550..8654    -  promoter       AmpR promoter: bla
