[The description below was written by a language model from this plasmid's Addgene catalogue record and pLannotate feature annotations shown in this document.]
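Description:
pAc5.1B-EGFP-CeAIN2_254-400-DmGW182_635-1384-M2WA-CIM1mut_R is an 8.7 kb insect-cell expression plasmid. The catalogue lists the backbone as unknown, although the name and the annotated parts point to a pAc5.1-type vector. It is maintained in E. coli through a ColE1/pUC-family origin and selected with ampicillin via the bla gene and its own promoter. The origin is annotated as a high-copy type, whereas the repository entry lists the plasmid as low copy. Short fragments of a tetracycline resistance gene and SV40 large T antigen also appear in the backbone; these are partial and appear to be non-functional remnants.

Expression is driven by the constitutive Drosophila actin 5C promoter. This is followed by an EGFP coding sequence, placed upstream so as to tag the insert at its N-terminus. The insert is a chimera of residues 254–400 of C. elegans AIN-2 joined to residues 635–1384 of Drosophila GW182. The automated annotation detects only the gw fragment. The unannotated gap between EGFP and gw is where the AIN-2 segment presumably lies. The name indicates "M2WA" and "CIM1mut" mutations in the GW182 portion, but the record does not define them. It does note a two-residue (SD) deletion at positions 378–379 relative to a reference sequence. A V5 epitope tag lies downstream of the insert, though the record does not show whether it is in frame with it, and an SV40 polyadenylation signal follows.

The associated study examined how GW182 interactions with PABP and deadenylases contribute to translational repression and degradation of miRNA targets, so the plasmid likely serves to express a fluorescently tagged mutant chimera in Drosophila cells for such assays. The sequence is depositor-supplied and may be theoretical.
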