Addgene plasmid #147388: pAc5.1B-EGFP-CeAIN2_254-400-DmGW182_635-1384-M2WA-CIM1mut_R
Purpose: Insect Expression of CeAIN2_254-400-DmGW182_635-1384-M2WA-CIM1mut
Depositing lab: Elisa Izaurralde. Depositing organization: Max Planck Institute for Developmental Biology. Publication: The interactions of GW182 proteins with PABP and deadenylases are required for both translational repression and degradation of miRNA targets. Huntzinger E, Kuzuoglu-Ozturk D, Braun JE, Eulalio A, Wohlbold L, Izaurralde E. Nucleic Acids Res. 2013 Jan;41(2):978-94. doi: 10.1093/nar/gks1078. Epub 2012 Nov 21. PubMed 23172285.
Backbone
  Vector backbone: Unknown
  Vector type: Insect Expression
Growth in bacteria
  Bacterial resistance: Ampicillin, 100 μg/mL
  Growth temperature: 37°C
  Growth strain: DH5alpha
  Copy number: Low Copy
Gene/Insert
  Gene/Insert name: CeAIN2_254-400-DmGW182_635-1384-M2WA-CIM1mut
  Species: D. melanogaster (fly), C. elegans (nematode)
  Mutation: Deletion of 2 AA (SD) at position 378-379 compared to the sequence given by NCBI: AF000196.1
  Entrez Gene: gw (a.k.a. Dmel_CG31992, CG11484, CG31992, CG9905, Dmel\CG31992, GQ182, GW, GW182, Gw, Gw182, anon-EST:Posey205, dGW182, gw182)
  Cloning method: Unknown
Terms and licenses: Academic/Nonprofit Terms; Industry Terms: Not Available to Industry
Depositor comments: Plasmids from this collection were made available to the research community and donated after the lab closed. Please note that the sequence provided by the depositing laboratory may be theoretical/predicted or based on Sanger sequencing results. There may be discrepancies between sequencing results obtained by Addgene and the depositor sequence. If an Addgene verified sequence is not available, please contact before placing your order to request that our lab fully sequence the plasmid.
How to cite: pAc5.1B-EGFP-CeAIN2_254-400-DmGW182_635-1384-M2WA-CIM1mut_R was a gift from Elisa Izaurralde (Addgene plasmid # 147388 ; http://n2t.net/addgene:147388 ; RRID:Addgene_147388)
